>Addgene plasmid #57428 | mEos2-TES-N-14 | depositor partial sequence | sequence record 88562 | insert sequence
GTCAGATCCGCTAGCGCCACCATGGACCTGGAAAACAAAGTGAAGAAGATGGGCTTAGGTCACGAGCAAG
GATTTGGAGCCCCTTGTTTAAAATGCAAAGAAAAATGTGAAGGATTCGAACTGCACTTCTGGAGAAAAAT
ATGTCGTAACTGCAAGTGTGGCCAAGAAGAGCATGATGTCCTCTTGAGCAATGAAGAGGATCGAAAAGTG
GGAAAACTTTTTGAAGACACCAAGTATACCACTCTGATTGCAAAACTAAAGTCAGATGGAATTCCCATGT
ATAAACGCAATGTTATGATATTGACGAATCCAGTTGCTGCCAAGAAGAATGTCTCCATCAATACAGTTAC
CTATGAGTGGGCTCCTCCTGTCCAGAATCAAGCATTGGCCAGGCAGTACATGCAGATGCTACCCAAGGAA
AAGCAGCCAGTAGCAGGCTCAGAGGGGGCACAGTACCGGAAGAAGCAGCTGGCAAAGCAGCTCCCTGCAC
ATGACCAGGACCCTTCAAAGTGCCATGAGTTGTCTCCCAGAGAGGTGAAGGAGATGGAGCAGTTTGTGAA
GAAATATAAGAGCGAAGCTCTGGGAGTAGGAGATGTCAAACTTCCCTGTGAGATGGATGCCCAAGGCCCC
AAACAAATGAACATTCCTGGAGGGGATAGAAGCACCCCAGCAGCAGTGGGGGCCATGGAGGACAAATCTG
CTGAGCACAAAAGAACTCAATATTCCTGCTATTGCTGCAAACTGAGTATGAAAGAAGGTGACCCAGCCAT
CTATGCCGAAAGGGCTGGCTATGATAAACTGTGGCACCCAGCTTGTTTTGTCTGCAGCACCTGCCATGAA
CTCCTGGTTGACATGATTTATTTTTGGAAGAATGAGAAGCTATACTGTGGCAGACATTACTGTGACAGCG
AGAAACCCCGATGTGCTGGCTGTGACGAGCTGATATTCAGCAATGAGTATACCCAGGCAGAAAACCAGAA
TTGGCACCTGAAACACTTCTGCTGCTTTGACTGTGATAGCATTCTAGCTGGGGAGATATACGTGATGGTC
AATGACAAGCCCGTGTGCAAGCCCTGCTATGTGAAGAATCACGCTGTGGTGTGTCAAGGATGCCACAATG
CCATCGACCCAGAAGTGCAGCGGGTGACCTATAACAATTTCAGCTGGCATGCATCCACAGAGTGCTTTCT
GTGCTCTTGCTGCAGCAAATGCCTCATTGGGCAGAAGTTCATGCCAGTAGAAGGGATGGTTTTCTGTTCA
GTGGAATGTAAGAAGAGGATGTCTTCCGGCGGTAGCGGCGGTAGCGGGGATCCACCGGTCGCCACCATGA
GTGCGATTAAGCCAGACATGAAGATCAAACTCCGTATGGAAGGCAACGTAAACGGGCACCACTTTGTGAT
CGACGGAGATGGTACAGGCAAGCCTTTTGAGGGAAAACAGAGTATGGATCTTGAAGTCAAAGAGGGCGGA
CCTCTGCCTTTTGCCTTTGATATCCTGACCACTGCATTCCATTACGGCAACAGGGTATTCGCCAAATATC
CAGACAACATACAAGACTATTTTAAGCAGTCGTTTCCTAAGGGGTATTCGTGGGAACGAAGCTTGACTTT
CGAAGACGGGGGCATTTGCATTGCCAGAAACGACATAACAATGGAAGGGGACACTTTCTATAATAAAGTT
CGATTTTATGGTACCAACTTTCCCGCCAATGGTCCAGTTATGCAGAAGAAGACGCTGAAATGGGAGCCCT
CCACTGAGAAAATGTATGTGCGTGATGGAGTGCTGACGGGTGATATTCATATGGCTTTGTTGCTTGAAGG
AAATGCCCATTACCGATGTGACTTCAGAACTACTTACAAAGCTAAGGAGAAGGGTGTCAAGTTACCAGGC
TACCACTTTGTGGACCACTGCATTGAGATTTTAAGCCATGACAAAGATTACAACAAGGTTAAGCTGTATG
AGCATGCTGTTGCTCATTCTGGATTGCCTGACAATGCCAGACGATAAGCGGCCGCGACTCTAGATCATAA
TCAGCCATACCACAT
