>Addgene plasmid #57428 | mEos2-TES-N-14 | addgene partial sequence | sequence record 151710 | AllEos-R 5'-GTACCATCTCCGTCGATCAC-3'
CCTTCCATACGGAGTTTGATCTTCATGTCTGGCTTAATCGCACTCATGGTGGCGACCGGTGGATCCCCGC
TACCGCCGCTACCGCCGGAAGACATCCTCTTCTTACATTCCACTGAACAGAAAACCATCCCTTCTACTGG
CATGAACTTCTGCCCAATGAGGCATTTGCTGCAGCAAGAGCACAGAAAGCACTCTGTGGATGCATGCCAG
CTGAAATTGTTATAGGTCACCCGCTGCACTTCTGGGTCGATGGCATTGTGGCATCCTTGACACACCACAG
CGTGATTCTTCACATAGCAGGGCTTGCACACGGGCTTGTCATTGACCATCACGTATATCTCCCCAGCTAG
AATGCTATCACAGTCAAAGCAGCAGAAGTGTTTCAGGTGCCAATTCTGGTTTTCTGCCTGGGTATACTCA
TTGCTGAATATCAGCTCGTCACAGCCAGCACATCGGGGTTTCTCGCTGTCACAGTAATGTCTGCCACAGT
ATAGCTTCTCATTCTTCCAAAAATAAATCATGTCAACCAGGAGTTCATGGCAGGTGCTGCAGACAAAACA
AGCTGGGTGCCACAGTTTATCATAGCCAGCCCTTTCGGCATAGATGGCTGGGTCACCTTCTTTCATACTC
AGTTTGCAGCAATAGCAGGAATATTGAGTTCTTTTGTGCTCAGCAGATTTGTCCTCCATGGCCCCCACTG
CTGCTGGGGTGCTTCTATCCCCTCCAGGAATGTTCATTTGTTTGGGGCCTTGGGCATCCATCTCACAGGG
AAGTTTGACATCTCCTACTCCCAGAGCTTCGCTCTTATATTTCTTCACAAACTGCTCCATCTCCTTCACC
TCTCTG
