[The description below was written by a language model from this plasmid's Addgene catalogue record.]
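Description:
mEos2-TES-N-14 is a mammalian expression plasmid built on the mEos2-N1 backbone (about 4.75 kb without the insert), an N1-style fusion vector in which a gene of interest is placed upstream of the fluorescent protein coding sequence. It is maintained as a high-copy plasmid in E. coli under kanamycin selection. It also carries a neomycin resistance marker, so transfected mammalian cells can be selected with G418. No feature table is provided, so the origins of replication and the exact arrangement of the resistance cassette are not stated. The use of an SV40 polyA reverse sequencing primer suggests that an SV40 polyadenylation signal lies downstream of the fusion.

The insert is human TES (testin, also known as TESS), expressed from the CMV immediate-early promoter, with mEos2 fused to its C terminus. The "N-14" in the name probably denotes the linker between the two proteins, but the record does not explain it, and the cloning method is listed as unknown. mEos2 is a monomeric green-to-red photoconvertible fluorescent protein. The recorded spectra reflect its two states, with excitation/emission of 505/516 nm for the green form and 569/581 nm for the red form after photoconversion. Testin is a focal adhesion-associated protein, and the stated purpose of the construct is to label focal adhesions. It therefore serves as a localization marker for imaging these structures in transfected cells. The photoconvertible tag also suits it to optical highlighting and tracking of protein subpopulations and to single-molecule localization approaches such as PALM, although the record does not name specific applications.
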