Addgene plasmid #57428: mEos2-TES-N-14
Purpose: Localization: Focal Adhesions, Excitation: 505 / 569, Emission: 516 / 581
Depositing lab: Michael Davidson. Depositing organization: Florida State University, Tallahassee.
Backbone
  Vector backbone: mEos2-N1
  Backbone size w/o insert (bp): 4750
  Vector type: Mammalian Expression
  Selectable markers: Neomycin (select with G418)
Growth in bacteria
  Bacterial resistance: Kanamycin, 50 μg/mL
  Growth temperature: 37°C
  Growth strain: DH5alpha
  Copy number: High Copy
Gene/Insert
  Gene/Insert name: TES (alt name: NM_015641)
  Species: H. sapiens (human)
  Entrez Gene: TES (a.k.a. TESS, TESS-2)
  Promoter: CMV
  Tag / fusion protein: mEos2 (C terminal on backbone)
  Cloning method: Unknown
  Sequencing primers: 5′ CMV-F; 3′ SV40pA-R
Terms and licenses: Academic/Nonprofit Terms; Industry Terms
Depositor comments: . Excitation = 505 / 569; Emission = 516 / 581
How to cite: mEos2-TES-N-14 was a gift from Michael Davidson (Addgene plasmid # 57428 ; http://n2t.net/addgene:57428 ; RRID:Addgene_57428)
